Addgene plasmid #223893: pD(Ct)_3C-TS-His10
Purpose: 4G-cloning donor for C-terminal 3C-TwinSTrep-His10 tag
Depositing lab: Stephan Gruber. Depositing organization: Universite de Lausanne (UNIL). Publication: 4G cloning: rapid gene assembly for expression of multisubunit protein complexes in diverse hosts. Taschner M, Dickinson JB, Roisne-Hamelin F, Gruber S. Life Sci Alliance. 2024 Dec 2;8(1):e202402899. doi: 10.26508/lsa.202402899. Print 2025 Jan. PubMed 39622624.
Backbone
  Vector backbone: pD
  Vector type: Golden-Gate Donor
Growth in bacteria
  Bacterial resistance: Chloramphenicol, 25 μg/mL
  Growth temperature: 37°C
  Growth strain: Pir1 ; strain contains pir-116 mutation for plasmid maintenance at high copy
  Copy number: High Copy
Gene/Insert
  Gene/Insert name: 3C-TwinStrep-His10
  Species: Synthetic
  Cloning method: Gibson Cloning
Terms and licenses: Academic/Nonprofit Terms; Industry Terms: Not Available to Industry
Depositor comments: Please visit https://doi.org/10.1101/2024.06.17.599261 for bioRxiv preprint.
How to cite: pD(Ct)_3C-TS-His10 was a gift from Stephan Gruber (Addgene plasmid # 223893 ; http://n2t.net/addgene:223893 ; RRID:Addgene_223893)
