[The description below was written by a language model from this plasmid's Addgene catalogue record and pLannotate feature annotations shown in this document.]
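Description:
pD(Ct)_3C-TS-His10 is a small (about 2 kb) Golden Gate donor plasmid from the 4G-cloning system, a toolkit for rapid gene assembly and expression of multisubunit protein complexes in different hosts. It is built on the pD backbone and is not an expression vector. Instead, it supplies a synthetic tag module that is assembled onto the C-terminal end of a gene of interest. The plasmid replicates from an R6K γ origin, which works only when the R6K initiator protein pi is supplied in trans. It is therefore maintained in a pir-expressing E. coli strain, here one carrying the pir-116 mutation that gives high copy number. Selection is by chloramphenicol, through a cat gene driven by its native cat promoter. Because the origin is conditional, the donor cannot persist in standard cloning strains, which is a common way to suppress donor carry-over after an assembly reaction.

The payload is the 3C-TwinStrep-His10 cassette. By its name, it consists of a 3C protease cleavage site followed by a Twin-Strep tag and a ten-histidine tag. The feature table detects two Strep-tag II repeats, as expected for a Twin-Strep tag, directly followed by the 10xHis element. The 3C site itself was not annotated. This arrangement allows affinity purification on Strep-Tactin and/or metal-chelate resins, with later removal of the tags by 3C protease.

The annotation also lists a single loxP site near the origin, along with short matches to a SET1 solubility tag and to the Tn5 transposase. These matches are only fragments and are probably incidental or backbone remnants. The record does not explain their role, nor does it state which Type IIS enzyme sites are used for assembly.
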