Features (pLannotate 1.2.2; 9 found; start..end, strand, type, name):
     79..98      +  CDS            Strep-Tag II (fragment): peptide that binds Strep-Tactin®, an engineered form of streptavidin
    139..161     +  CDS            Strep-Tag II (fragment): peptide that binds Strep-Tactin®, an engineered form of streptavidin
    163..192     +  CDS            10xHis: 10xHis affinity tag
    228..277     +  CDS            SET1 (fragment): solubility-enhancement tag derived from T7 phage gene 10B
    371..473     +  promoter       cat promoter: promoter of the E. coli cat gene encoding chloramphenicol acetyltransferase
    474..1130    +  CDS            cat: CAT_ECOLX - Experimental evidence at protein level: Swiss-Prot protein existence level 1. This enzyme is an effector of chloramphenicol resistance in bacteria. From Escherichia coli. This protein is used as a marker in many commonly used cloning vectors, such as pACYC184.
   1406..1519    -  CDS            tnpA (fragment): TN5P_ECOLX - Also known as tnp. Experimental evidence at protein level: Swiss-Prot protein existence level 1. Mediates transposition of transposon Tn5 by a 'cut and paste' mechanism. First, the monomeric transposase binds the 19 bp inverted DNA repeats flanking the transposon. Then, dimerization of the DNA- bound transposase creates a synaptic DNA complex. After nicking of the first DNA strand, excision of the transposon proceeds through a series of intermediates. The transposase then mediates the insertion of the transposon at a new site by strand transfer. The activity of the wild- type tran
   1528..1884    -  rep_origin     R6K γ ori: γ replication origin from E. coli plasmid R6K; requires the R6K initiator protein pi for replication
   1937..1970    +  protein_bind   loxP: Cre-mediated recombination occurs in the 8-bp core sequence (GCATACAT). Cre recombinase
>Addgene plasmid #223893 | pD(Ct)_3C-TS-His10 | addgene full sequence | sequence record 445970 | Addgene NGS Result
GATTCGCGACCTACTCCGGAATATTAGGTCTCAGGATCCCTGGAAGTTCTGTTCCAGGGGCCCGGTGGAT
CTAGCGCTTGGAGCCACCCGCAGTTCGAGAAAGGTGGAGGTTCCGGAGGTGGATCGGGAGGTGGATCGTG
GAGCCACCCGCAGTTCGAAAAACACCATCACCATCACCATCACCATCACCATTAAGGGAGACCCACTGCT
TGAGCCTAGAAGATCCGGCTGCTAACAAAGCCCGAAAGGAAGCTGAGTTGGCTGCTGTCACCGCTGAGCA
ATAACTATCATAACCCCTAGGTGCCATTTCATTACCTCTTTCTCCGCACCCGACATAGATCTGGGCCAAC
TTTTGGCGAAAATGAGACGTTGATCGGCACGTAAGAGGGTCCAACTTTCACCATAATGAAATAAGATCAC
TACCGGGCGTATTTTTTGAGTTATCGAGATTTTCAGGAGCTAAGGAAGCTAAAATGGAGAAAAAAATCAC
TGGATATACCACCGTTGATATATCCCAATGGCATCGTAAAGAACATTTTGAGGCATTTCAGTCAGTTGCT
CAATGTACCTATAACCAGACCGTTCAGCTGGATATTACGGCCTTTTTAAAGACCGTAAAGAAAAATAAGC
ACAAGTTTTATCCGGCCTTTATTCACATTCTTGCCCGCCTGATGAATGCTCATCCGGAATTCCGTATGGC
AATGAAAGACGGTGAGCTGGTGATATGGGATAGTGTTCACCCTTGTTACACCGTTTTCCATGAGCAAACT
GAAACGTTTTCATCGCTCTGGAGTGAATACCACGACGATTTCCGGCAGTTTCTACACATATATTCGCAAG
ATGTGGCGTGTTACGGTGAAAACCTGGCCTATTTCCCTAAAGGGTTTATTGAGAATATGTTTTTCGTCTC
AGCCAATCCCTGGGTGAGTTTCACCAGTTTTGATTTAAACGTGGCCAATATGGACAACTTCTTCGCCCCC
GTTTTCACCATGGGCAAATATTATACGCAAGGCGACAAGGTGCTGATGCCGCTGGCGATTCAGGTTCATC
ATGCCGTTTGTGATGGCTTCCATGTCGGCAGAATGCTTAATGAATTACAACAGTACTGCGATGAGTGGCA
GGGTGGGGCGTAATTTTTTTAAGGCAGTTATTGGTGCCCTTAAACGCCTGGTTGCTACGCCTGAATAAGT
GATAATAAGCGGATGAATGGCAGAAATTCGAAAGCAAATTCGACCCGGTCGTCGGTTCAGGGCAGGGTCG
TTAAATAGCCGCTTATGTCTATTGCTGGTTTACCGGTTTATTGACTACCGGAAGCAGTGTGACCGTGTGC
TTCTCAAATGCCTGAGGCCAGTTTGCTCAGGCTCTCCCCGTGGAGGTAATAATTGACGATATGATCATTT
ATTCTGCCTCCCAGCTGACATTCATCCGGGGTCAGCACCGTTTCTGCGGACTGGCTTTCTACGTGTTCCG
CTTCCTTTAGCAGCCCTTGCGCCCTGAGTGCTTGCGGCAGCGTGAAGCTAATTCCCATGTCAGCCGTTAA
GTGTTCCTGTGTCACTCAAAATTGCTTTGAGAGGCTCTAAGGGCTTCTCAGTGCGTTACATCCCTGGCTT
GTTGTCCACAACCGTTAAACCTTAAAAGCTTTAAAAGCCTTATATATTCTTTTTTTTCTTATAAAACTTA
AAACCTTAGAGGCTATTTAAGTTGCTGATTTATATTAATTTTATTGTTCAAACATGAGAGCTTAGTACGT
GAAACATGAGAGCTTAGTACGTTAGCCATGAGAGCTTAGTACGTTAGCCATGAGGGTTTAGTTCGTTAAA
CATGAGAGCTTAGTACGTTAAACATGAGAGCTTAGTACGTGAAACATGAGAGCTTAGTACGTACTATCAA
CAGGTTGAACTGCTGATCAACAGATCCTCTACGCGGCCGCGGTACCATAACTTCGTATAGCATACATTAT
ACGAAGTTATCTGCCAGGCACATGGGTTTTACTAGTATC
